>Addgene plasmid #149170 | pGBW-m4046693 | addgene full sequence | sequence record 297812 | Ginkgo NGS Result
GCGGCCGCTTGCTATATTGAAGTACGGATTAGAAGCCGCCGAGCGGGCGACAGCCCTCCGACGGAAGACT
CTCCTCCGTGCGTCCTCGTCTTCACCGGTCGCGTTCCTGAAACGCAGATGTGCCTCGCGCCGCACTGCTC
CGAACAATAAAGATTCTACAATACTAGCTTTTATGGTTATGAAGAGGAAAAATTGGCAGTAACCTGGCCC
CACAAACCTTCAAATTAACGAATCAAATTAACAACCATAGGATGATAATGCGATTAGTTTTTTAGCCTTA
TTTCTGGGGTAATTAATCAGCGAAGCGATGATTTTTGATCTATTAACAGATATATAAATGGAAAAGCTGC
ATAACCACTTTAACTAATACTTTCAACATTTTCAGTTTGTATTACTTCTTATTCAAATGTCATAAAAGTA
TCAACAAAAAATTGTTAATATACCTCTATACTTTAACGTCAAGGAGAAAAAACTATAATGAAAATTATCC
TATTCTTAGCATTGATAACCCTGGCTACGTGTGAGCTTTATCACTACCAGGAATGCGTTAGGGGGACAAC
TGTCTTGTTGAAGGAACCTTGTTCATCTGGAACTTACGAAGGCAATTCGCCATTTCATCCATTGGCTGAT
AACAAGTTCGCCTTAACCTGTTTTAGTACTCAATTCGCTTTCGCTTGTCCCGACGGTGTGAAACACGTTT
ATCAATTGAGAGCGAGATCCGTAAGCCCAAAGTTATTTATCCGTCAAGAAGAAGTTCAAGAGTTGTACTC
CCCAATTTTTCTAATTGTCGCCGCTATCGTTTTCATTACCTTGTGTTTCACACTGAAGCGAAAGACTGAA
TAAACAGGCCCCTTTTCCTTTGTCGATATCATGTAATTAGTTATGTCACGCTTACATTCACGCCCTCCTC
CCACATCCGCTCTAACCGAAAAGGAAGGAGTTAGACAACCTGAAGTCTAGGTCCCTATTTATTTTTTTTA
ATAGTTATGTTAGTATTAAGAACGTTATTTATATTTCAAATTTTTCTTTTTTTTCTGTACAAAGCGGCCG
CCGAACCACTAGTGCACTGCAGTACACGGTTTCCTTGAAATTTTTTTGATTCGGTAATCTCCGAACAGAA
GGAAGAACGAAGGAAGGAGCACAGACTTAGATTGGTATATATACGCATATGTAGTGTTGAAGAAACATGA
AATTGCCCAGTATTCTTAACCCAACTGCACAGAACAAAAACGTGCAGGAAACGAAGATAAATCATGTCGA
AAGCTACATATAAGGAACGTGCTGCTACTCATCCTAGTCCTGTTGCTGCCAAGCTATTTAATATCATGCA
CGAAAAGCAAACAAACTTGTGTGCTTCATTGGATGTTCGTACCACCAAGGAATTACTGGAGTTAGTTGAA
GCATTAGGTCCCAAAATTTGTTTACTAAAAACACATGTGGATATCTTGACTGATTTTTCCATGGAGGGCA
CAGTTAAGCCGCTAAAGGCATTATCCGCCAAGTACAATTTTTTACTCTTCGAGGACAGAAAATTTGCTGA
CATTGGTAATACAGTCAAATTGCAGTACTCTGCGGGTGTATACAGAATAGCAGAATGGGCAGACATTACG
AATGCACACGGTGTGGTGGGCCCAGGTATTGTTAGCGGTTTGAAGCAGGCGGCAGAAGAAGTAACAAAGG
AACCTAGAGGCCTTTTGATGTTAGCAGAATTGTCATGCAAGGGCTCCCTATCTACTGGAGAATATACTAA
GGGTACTGTTGACATTGCGAAGAGCGACAAAGATTTTGTTATCGGCTTTATTGCTCAAAGAGACATGGGT
GGAAGAGATGAAGGTTACGATTGGTTGATTATGACACCCGGTGTGGGTTTAGATGACAAGGGAGATGCAT
TGGGTCAACAGTATAGAACCGTGGATGATGTGGTTTCTACAGGATCTGACATTATTATTGTTGGAAGAGG
ACTATTTGCAAAGGGAAGGGATGCTAAGGTAGAGGGTGAACGTTACAGAAAAGCAGGCTGGGAAGCATAT
TTGAGAAGATGCGGCCAGCAAAACTAAAAAACTGTATTATAAGTAAATGCATGTATACTAAACTCACAAA
TTAGAGCTTCAATTTAATTATATCAGTTATTACCCGAGTAACGAAGCATCTGTGCTTCATTTTGTAGAAC
AAAAATGCAACGCGAGAGCGCTAATTTTTCAAACAAAGAATCTGAGCTGCATTTTTACAGAACAGAAATG
CAACGCGAAAGCGCTATTTTACCAACGAAGAATCTGTGCTTCATTTTTGTAAAACAAAAATGCAACGCGA
GAGCGCTAATTTTTCAAACAAAGAATCTGAGCTGCATTTTTACAGAACAGAAATGCAACGCGAGAGCGCT
ATTTTACCAACAAAGAATCTATACTTCTTTTTTGTTCTACAAAAATGCATCCCGAGAGCGCTATTTTTCT
AACAAAGCATCTTAGATTACTTTTTTTCTCCTTTGTGCGCTCTATAATGCAGTCTCTTGATAACTTTTTG
CACTGTAGGTCCGTTAAGGTTAGAAGAAGGCTACTTTGGTGTCTATTTTCTCTTCCATAAAAAAAGCCTG
ACTCCACTTCCCGCGTTTACTGATTACTAGCGAAGCTGCGGGTGCATTTTTTCAAGATAAAGGCATCCCC
GATTATATTCTATACCGATGTGGATTGCGCATACTTTGTGAACAGAAAGTGATAGCGTTGATGATTCTTC
ATTGGTCAGAAAATTATGAACGGTTTCTTCTATTTTGTCTCTATATACTACGTATAGGAAATGTTTACAT
TTTCGTATTGTTTTCGATTCACTCTATGAATAGTTCTTACTACAATTTTTTTGTCTAAAGAGTAATACTA
GAGATAAACATAAAAAATGTAGAGGTCGAGTTTAGATGCAAGTTCAAGGAGCGAAAGGTGGATGGGTAGG
TTATATAGGGATATAGCACAGAGATATATAGCAAAGAGATACTTTTGAGCAATGTTTGTGGAAGCGGTAT
TCGCAATATTTTAGTAGCTCGTTACAGTCCGGTGCGTTTTTGGTTTTTTGAAAGTGCGTCATCAGAGCGC
TTTTGGTTTTCAAAAGCGCTCTGAAGTTCCTATACTTTCTAGCTAGAGAATAGGAACTTCCCGAGCGGCC
GCGTGTTACAAGCTTGACTCCAGCGTAACTGGACTGCAATCAACTCACTGGCTCACCTTCACGGGTGGGC
CTTTCTTCGGTAGAAAATCAAAGGATCTTCTTGAGATCCTTTTTTTCTGCGCGTAATCTGCTGCTTGCAA
ACAAAAAAACCACCGCTACCAGCGGTGGTTTGTTTGCCGGATCAAGAGCTACCAACTCTTTTTCCGAGGT
AACTGGCTTCAGCAGAGCGCAGATACCAAATACTGTTCTTCTAGTGTAGCCGTAGTTAGGCCACCACTTC
AAGAACTCTGTAGCACCGCCTACATACCTCGCTCTGCTAATCCTGTTACCAGTGGCTGCTGCCAGTGGCG
ATAAGTCGTGTCTTACCGGGTTGGACTCAAGACGATAGTTACCGGATAAGGCGCAGCGGTCGGGCTGAAC
GGGGGGTTCGTGCACACAGCCCAGCTTGGAGCGAACGACCTACACCGAACTGAGATACCTACAGCGTGAG
CTATGAGAAAGCGCCACGCTTCCCGAAGGGAGAAAGGCGGACAGGTATCCGGTAAGCGGCAGGGTCGGAA
CAGGAGAGCGCACGAGGGAGCTTCCAGGGGTAAACGCCTGGTATCTTTATAGTCCTGTCGGGTTTCGCCA
CCTCTGACTTGAGCATCGATTTTTGTGATGCTCGTCAGGGGGGCGGAGCCTATGGAAAAACGCCAGCAAC
GCAGAAAGGCCCACCCGAAGGTGAGCCAGGTGATTACATTTGGGCCCTCATCAGAGGTTTTCACCGTCAT
CACCGAAACGCGCGAGGCAGCTGCGGTAAAGCTCATCAGCGTGGTCGTGAAGCGATTCACAGATGTCTGC
CTGTTCATCCGCGTCCAGCTCGTTGAGTTTCTCCAGAAGCGTTAATGTCTGGCTTCTGATAAAGCGGGCC
ATGTTAAGGGCGGTTTTTTCCTGTTTGGTCACTTACCAATGCTTAATCAGTGAGGCACCTATCTCAGCGA
TCTGTCTATTTCGTTCATCCATAGTTGCCTGACTCCCCGTCGTGTAGATAACTACGATGCGGGAGGGCTT
ACCATCTGGCCCCAGTGCTGCAATGATACCGCGAGACCCACGCTCACCGGCTCCAGATTTATCAGCAATA
AACCAGCCAGCCGGGAGGGCCGAGCGCAGAAGTGATCCTGCAACTTTATCCGCCTCCATCCAGTCTATTA
ATTGTTGCCGGGAAGCTAGAGTAAGTAGTTCGCCAGTTAATAGTTTGCGCAACGTTGTTGCCATTGCTAC
AGGCATCGTGGTGTCACGCTCGTCGTTTGGTATGGCTTCATTCAGCTCCGGTTCCCAACGATCAAGGCGA
GTTACATGATCCCCCATGTTGTGCAAAAAAGCGGTTAGCTCCTTCGGTCCTCCGATCGTTGCCAGAAGTA
AGTTGGCCGCAGTGTTATCACTCATGGTTATGGCAGCACTGCATAATTCTCTTACTGTCATGCCATCCGT
GAGATGCTTTTCTGTGACTGGTGAGTACTCAACCAAGTCATTCTGAGAATAGTGTATGCGGCGACCGAGT
TGCTCTTGCCCGGCGTCAATACGGGATAATACCGCGCCACATAGCAGAACTTTAAAAGTGCTCATCATTG
GAAAACGTTCTTCGGGGCGTAAACTCTCAAGGATCTTACCGCTGTTGAGATCCAGTTCGATGTAACCCAC
TCGTGCACCCAACTGATCTTCAGCATCTTTTACTTTCACCAGCGTTTCTGGGTGAGCAAAAACAGGAAGG
CAAAATGCCGCAAAAAAGGGAATAAGGGCGACACGGAAATGTTGAATACTCATTTTAGCTTCCTTAGCTC
CTGAAAATCTCGATAACTCAAAAAATACGCCCGGTAGTGATCTTATTTCATTATGGTGAAAGTTGGAACC
TCTTACGTGCCGATCAAGTCAAAAGCCTCCGGTCGGAGGCTTTTGACTTTCTGCTATGGAGGTCAGGTAT
GATTTAAATGGTCAGTTAGA
Features (pLannotate 1.2.2; 13 found; start..end, strand, type, name):
     25..466     +  promoter       GAL1 promoter: S. cerevisiae GAL1; inducible promoter, regulated by Gal4
    478..840     +  CDS            NS7A_SARS2: Experimental evidence at protein level: Swiss-Prot protein existence level 1. Plays a role as antagonist of host tetherin (BST2), disrupting its antiviral effect. Acts by binding to BST2 thereby interfering with its glycosylation. May suppress small interfering RNA (siRNA). May bind to host ITGAL, thereby playing a role in attachment or modulation of leukocytes. From Severe acute respiratory syndrome coronavirus 2 (2019-nCoV) (SARS-CoV-2).
    869..1041    +  terminator     CYC1 terminator (fragment): S. cerevisiae CYC1; transcription terminator for CYC1
   1077..1253    +  promoter       URA3 promoter (fragment): S. cerevisiae URA3
   1254..2057    +  CDS            URA3: orotidine-5'-phosphate decarboxylase, required for uracil biosynthesis; S. cerevisiae URA3; yeast auxotrophic marker, counterselectable with 5-fluoroorotic acid (5-FOA)
   2140..3122    -  rep_origin     2μ ori: yeast 2μ plasmid origin of replication
   3200..3229    +  terminator     T3Te terminator: phage T3 early transcription terminator
   3251..3838    +  rep_origin     ori: high-copy-number ColE1/pMB1/pBR322/pUC origin of replication
   3850..3877    -  terminator     T7Te terminator: phage T7 early transcription terminator
   3901..4092    -  CDS            rop: Rop protein, which maintains plasmids at low copy number; rop
   4093..4953    -  CDS            AmpR: β-lactamase; bla; confers resistance to ampicillin, carbenicillin, and related antibiotics
   4954..5056    -  promoter       cat promoter: promoter of the E. coli cat gene encoding chloramphenicol acetyltransferase
   5057..5088    -  terminator     tonB terminator: bidirectional E. coli tonB-P14 transcription terminator
