[The description below was written by a language model from this plasmid's Addgene catalogue record and pLannotate feature annotations shown in this document.]
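Description:
pGBW-m4046693 is an episomal yeast expression plasmid for producing the SARS-CoV-2 ORF7a accessory protein in Saccharomyces cerevisiae. It is a shuttle vector. In yeast it replicates from the 2μ origin, which gives multicopy maintenance, and is selected through the URA3 auxotrophic marker, which complements uracil auxotrophy and can be counterselected with 5-fluoroorotic acid. In E. coli it is propagated from a ColE1/pUC-type origin with ampicillin selection. The β-lactamase gene is annotated as being driven by a cat promoter. The bacterial module is insulated by short phage and bacterial terminators (T3Te, T7Te, tonB). The annotation also detects a rop coding region beside AmpR, although the catalogue entry lists the plasmid as high copy.

The payload is a synthetic ORF7a open reading frame, described as a S. cerevisiae codon recode of the viral reference protein. It sits between the GAL1 promoter and a CYC1 terminator fragment. GAL1 is regulated by Gal4, so expression is inducible. No epitope tags, fusion partners or reporters appear in the feature table, which suggests the protein is expressed untagged. ORF7a is annotated as an antagonist of the host restriction factor tetherin (BST2), with possible additional roles in siRNA suppression and leukocyte interaction.

The insert was made by gene synthesis. The depositor cautions that the sequencing used for quality control may not cover the whole plasmid. The sequenced record is somewhat longer than the sum of the stated backbone and insert sizes. The record gives no purpose beyond yeast expression of ORF7a.
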