Addgene plasmid #149170: pGBW-m4046693
Purpose: Yeast Expression plasmid for SARS-CoV-2 ORF7a protein
Depositing lab: Ginkgo Bioworks & Benjie Chen. Depositing organization: Ginkgo Bioworks.
Backbone
  Vector backbone: AmpR; 2u URA3
  Backbone size w/o insert (bp): 4078
  Vector type: Yeast Expression
  Selectable markers: URA3
Growth in bacteria
  Bacterial resistance: Ampicillin, 100 μg/mL
  Growth temperature: 37°C
  Growth strain: DH5alpha
  Copy number: High Copy
Gene/Insert
  Gene/Insert name: SARS-CoV-2 ORF7a protein
  Species: S. cerevisiae (budding yeast); Severe acute respiratory syndrome coronavirus 2
  Insert size (bp): 359
  Mutation: Saccharomyces cerevisiae recode 1
  Entrez Gene: ORF7a (a.k.a. GU280_gp07)
  Promoter: pGAL1
  Cloning method: Unknown
Resource information
  A portion of this plasmid was derived from a plasmid made by: GinkgoBioworks
Depositor comments: NCBI Reference Sequence: YP_009724395.1. Created by gene synthesis with Not1 site. NGS used for QC was performed by Ginkgo and may not fully cover the entire plasmid.
How to cite: pGBW-m4046693 was a gift from Ginkgo Bioworks & Benjie Chen (Addgene plasmid # 149170 ; http://n2t.net/addgene:149170 ; RRID:Addgene_149170)
